>Addgene plasmid #219701 | L1PB26- pAHP6--PhiC31-NLS-tUBQ1 + pGATA23--Bxb1-SAUR-tUBQ10 | addgene full sequence | sequence record 435731 | Addgene NGS Result
ACCACAGAATCAGGGGATAACGCAGGAAAGAACATGAAGGCCTTGACAGGATATATTGGCGGGTAAACTA
AGTCGCTGTATGTGTTTGTTTGAGATCTCATGTGAGCAAAAGGCCAGCAAAAGGCCAGGAACCGTAAAAA
GGCCGCGTTGCTGGCGTTTTTCCATAGGCTCCGCCCCCCTGACGAGCATCACAAAAATCGACGCTCAAGT
CAGAGGTGGCGAAACCCGACAGGACTATAAAGATACCAGGCGTTTCCCCCTGGAAGCTCCCTCGTGCGCT
CTCCTGTTCCGACCCTGCCGCTTACCGGATACCTGTCCGCCTTTCTCCCTTCGGGAAGCGTGGCGCTTTC
TCATAGCTCACGCTGTAGGTATCTCAGTTCGGTGTAGGTCGTTCGCTCCAAGCTGGGCTGTGTGCACGAA
CCCCCCGTTCAGCCCGACCGCTGCGCCTTATCCGGTAACTATCGTCTTGAGTCCAACCCGGTAAGACACG
ACTTATCGCCACTGGCAGCAGCCACTGGTAACAGGATTAGCAGAGCGAGGTATGTAGGCGGTGCTACAGA
GTTCTTGAAGTGGTGGCCTAACTACGGCTACACTAGAAGAACAGTATTTGGTATCTGCGCTCTGCTGAAG
CCAGTTACCTTCGGAAGAAGAGTTGGTAGCTCTTGATCCGGCAAACAAACCACCGCTGGTAGCGGTGGTT
TTTTTGTTTGCAAGCAGCAGATTACGCGCAGAAAAAAAGGATCTCAAGAAGATCCTTTGATCTTTTCTAC
GGGGTCTGACGCTCAGTGGAACGAAAACTCACGTTAAGGGATTTTGGTCATGAGATTATCAAAAAGGATC
TTCACCTAGATCCTTTTAAATTAAAAATGAAGTTTTAAATCAATCTAAAGTACTGAGAGATCCCCTCATA
ATTTCCCCAAAGCGTAACCATGTGTGAATAAATTTTGAGCTAGTAGGGTTGCAGCCACGAGTAAGTCTTC
CCTTGTTATTGTGTAGCCAGAATGCCGCAAAACTTCCATGCCTAAGCGAACTGTTGAGAGTACGTTTCGA
TTTCTGACTGTGTTAGCCTGGAAGTGCTTGTCCCAACCTTGTTTCTGAGCATGAACGCCCGCAAGCCAAC
ATGTTAGTTGAAGCATCAGGGCGATTAGCAGCATGATATCAAAACGCTCTGAGCTGCTCGTTCGGCTATG
GCGTAGGCCTAGTCCGTAGGCAGGACTTTTCAAGTCTCGGAAGGTTTCTTCAATCTGCATTCGCTTCGAA
TAGATATTAACAAGTTGTTTGGGTGTTCGAATTTCAACAGGTAAGTTAGTTGCTAGAACCCATGGCTCCT
TTGCCGACGCTGAGTAGATTTTAGGTGACGGGTGGTGACAATGAGTCCGTGTCGAGCGCTGATTTTTTCG
GCCTTTAGAGCGAGATTTATACAATAGAATTTGGCATGAGATTGGATTGCTTTTAGTCAGCCTCTTATAG
CCTAAAGTCTTTGAGTGACTAGATGACATATCATGTAAGTTGCTGATAGGTTTCCAGTTTTCCGCTCCTA
GGTCTGCATATTGTACTTTTCCTCTTACTCGACTTAACCAGTACCAACCCAGCTTCTCAACGGATTTATA
CCATGGCACTTTAAAGCCAGCATCACTGACAATGAGCGGTGTGGTGTTACTCGGTAGAATGCTCGCAAGG
TCGGCTAGAAATTGGTCATGAGCTTTCTTTGAACATTGCTCTGAAAGCGGGAACGCTTTCTCATAAAGAG
TAACAGAACGACCGTGTAGTGCGACTGAAGCTCGCAATACCATAAGTCGTTTTTGCTCACGAATATCAGA
CCAGTCAACAAGTACAATGGGCATCGTATTGCCCGAACAGATAAAGCTAGCATGCCAACGGTATACAGCG
AGTCGCTCTTTGTGGAGGTGACGATTACCTAACAATCGGTCGATTCGTTTGATGTTATGTTTTGTTCTCG
CTTTGGTTGGCAGGTTACGGCCAAGTTCGGTAAGAGTGAGAGTTTTACAGTCAAGTAATGCGTGGCAAGC
CAACGTTAAGCTGTTGAGTCGTTTTAAGTGTAATTCGGGGCAGAATTGGTAAAGAGAGTCGTGTAAAATA
TCGAGTTCGCACATCTTGTTGTCTGATTATTGATTTTTCGCGAAACCATTTGATCATATGACAAGATGTG
TATCCACCTTAACTTAATGATTTTTACCAAAATCATTAGGGGATTCATCAGTCTAAAGTATATATGTGTA
ACATTGGTCTAGTGATTAGAAAAACTCATCGAGCATCAAATGAAACTGCAATTTATTCATATCAGGATTA
TCAATACCATATTTTTGAAAAAGCCGTTTCTGTAATGAAGGAGAAAACTCACCGAGGCAGTTCCATAGGA
TGGCAAGATCCTGGTATCGGTCTGCGATTCCGACTCGTCCAACATCAATACAACCTATTAATTTCCCCTC
GTCAAAAATAAGGTTATCAAGTGAGAAATCACCATGAGTGACGACTGAATCCGGTGAGAATGGCAAAAGT
TTATGCATTTCTTTCCAGACTTGTTCAACAGGCCAGCCATTACGCTCGTCATCAAAATCACTCGCATCAA
CCAAACCGTTATTCATTCGTGATTGCGCCTGAGCGAGACGAAATACGCGATCGCTGTTAAAAGGACAATT
ACAAACAGGAATCGAATGCAACCGGCGCAGGAACACTGCCAGCGCATCAACAATATTTTCACCTGAATCA
GGATATTCTTCTAATACCTGGAATGCTGTTTTCCCTGGGATCGCAGTGGTGAGTAACCATGCATCATCAG
GAGTACGGATAAAATGCTTGATGGTCGGAAGAGGCATAAATTCCGTCAGCCAGTTTAGTCTGACCATCTC
ATCTGTAACATCATTGGCAACGCTACCTTTGCCATGTTTCAGAAACAACTCTGGCGCATCGGGCTTCCCA
TACAATCGGTAGATTGTCGCACCTGATTGCCCGACATTATCGCGAGCCCATTTATACCCATATAAATCAG
CATCCATGTTGGAATTTAATCGCGGCCTTGAGCAAGACGTTTCCCGTTGAATATGGCTCATAACACCCCT
TGTATTACTGTTTATGTAAGCAGACAGTTTTATTGTTCATGATGATATATTTTTATCTTGTGCAATGTAA
CATCAGAGATTTTGAGACACAACGTGGCTTTGTTGAATAAATCGAACTTTTGCTGAGTTGAAGGATCAGA
TCACGCATCTTCCCGACAACGCAGACCGTTCCGTGGCAAAGCAAAAGTTCAAAATCACCAACTGGTCCAC
CTACAACAAAGCTCTCATCAACCGTGGCTCCCTCACTTTCTGGCTGGATGATGGGGCGATTCAGGCGATC
CCCATCCAACAGCCCGCCGTCGAGCGGGCTTTTTTATCCCCGGAAGCCTGTGGATAGAGGGTAGTTATCC
ACGTGAAACCGCTAATGCCCCGCAAAGCCTTGATTCACGGGGCTTTCCGGCCCGCTCCAAAAACTATCCA
CGTGAAATCGCTAATCAGGGTACGTGAAATCGCTAATCGGAGTACGTGAAATCGCTAATAAGGTCACGTG
AAATCGCTAATCAAAAAGGCACGTGAGAACGCTAATAGCCCTTTCAGATCAACAGCTTGCAAACACCCCT
CGCTCCGGCAAGTAGTTACAGCAAGTAGTATGTTCAATTAGCTTTTCAATTATGAATATATATATCAATT
ATTGGTCGCCCTTGGCTTGTGGACAATGCGCTACGCGCACCGGCTCCGCCCGTGGACAACCGCAAGCGGT
TGCCCACCGTCGAGCGCCTTTGCCCACAACCCGGCGGCCGGCCGCAACAGATCGTTTTATAAATTTTTTT
TTTTGAAAAAGAAAAAGCCCGAAAGGCGGCAACCTCTCGGGCTTCTGGATTTCCGATCCCCGGAATTAGA
TCTTGGCAGGATATATTGTGGTGTAACGTTATCGATCTGGATTTTAGTACTGGATTTTGGTTTTAGGAAT
TAGAAATTTTATTGATAGAAGTATTTTACAAATACAAATACATACTAAGGGTTTCTTATATGCTCAACAC
ATGAGCGAAACCCTATAAGAACCCTAATTTCCCTTATCGGGAAACTACTCACACATTATTTATGGAGAAA
ATAGAGAGAGATAGATTTGTAGAGAGAGACTGGTGATTTCAGCGTACCGAATTAATTCCTGAATCACTGC
GACCGGCCCTCCCGCGACCCAGCCGAGCGAGCTTAGCGAACTGTGGACGAGAACTGTGCCACCAAGCGTA
AGGCCGTTCTCTCGCATTTGCCTTGCTAGGCTCGCGCGAGTTGCTGGCTGAGGCGTTCTCGAAATCAGCT
CTTGTTCGGTCGGCATCTACTCTATTCCTTTGCCCTCGGACGAGTGCTGGGGCGTCGGTTTCCACTATCG
GCGAGTACTTCTACACAGCCATCGGTCCAGACGGCCGCGCTTCTGCGGGCGATTTGTGTACGCCCGACAG
TCCCGGCTCCGGATCGGACGATTGCGTCGCATCGACCCTGCGCCCAAGCTGCATCATCGAAATTGCCGTC
AACCAAGCTCTGATAGAGTTGGTCAAGACCAATGCGGAGCATATACGCCCGGAGCCTTGGCGATCCTGCA
AGCTCCGGATGCCTCCGCTCGAAGTAGCGCGTCTGCTGCTCCATACAAGCCAACCACGGCCTCCAGAAGA
AGATGTTGGCGACCTCGTATTGGGAATCCCCGAACATCGCCTCGCTCCAGTCAATGACCGCTGTTATGCG
GCCATTGTCCGTCAGGACATTGTTGGAGCCGAAATCCGCGTGCACGAGGTGCCGGACTTCGGGGCAGTCC
TCGGCCCAAAGCATCAGCTCATCGAGAGCCTGCGCGACGGACGCACTGACGGTGTCGTCCATCACAGTTT
GCCAGTGATACACATGGGGATCAGCAATCGCGCATATGAAATCACGCCATGTAGTGTATTGACCGATTCC
TTGCGGTCCGAATGGGCCGAACCCGCTCGTCTGGCTAAGATCGGCCGCAGCGATAGCATCCATAGCCTCC
GCGACCGGCTGAAGAACAGCGGGCAGTTCGGTTTCAGGCAGGTCTTGCAACGTGACACCCTGTGCACGGC
GGGAGATGCAATAGGTCAGGCTCTCGCTGAACTCCCCAATGTCAAGCACTTCCGGAATCGGGAGCGCGGC
CGATGCAAAGTGCCGATAAACATAACGATCTTTGTAGAAACCATCGGCGCAGCTATTTACCCGCAGGACA
TATCCACGCCCTCCTACATCGAAGCTGAAAGCACGAGATTCTTCGCCCTCCGAGAGCTGCATCAGGTCGG
AGACGCTGTCGAACTTTTCGATCAGAAACTTCTCGACAGACGTCGCGGTGAGTTCAGGCTTTTTCATAGG
GGGGATCAGCTTGGGCTGTCCTCTCCAAATGAAATGAACTTCCTTATATAGAGGAAGGGTCTTGCGAAGG
ATAGTGGGATTGTGCGTCATCCCTTACGTCAGTGGAGATGTCACATCAATCCACTTGCTTTGAAGACGTG
GTTGGAACGTCTTCTTTTTCCACGATGCTCCTCGTGGGTGGGGGTCCATCTTTGGGACCACTGTCGGCAG
AGGCATCTTGAATGATAGCCTTTCCTTTATCGCAATGATGGCATTTGTAGGAGCCACCTTCCTTTTCTAC
TGTCCTTTCGATGAAGTGACAGATAGCTGGGCAATGGAATCCGAGGAGGTTTCCCGAAATTACCCTTTGT
TGAAAAGTCTCAATAGCCCTTTGGTCTTCTGAGACTGTATCTTTGACATTTTTGGAGTAGGGGTACGATA
ACATTAACGCTTACAATTTCCATTCGCCATTCAGGCTGCGCAACTGTTGGGAAGGGCGATCGGTGCGGGC
CTCTTCGCTATTACGCCAGCTGGCGAAAGGGGGATGTGCTGCAAGGCGATTAAGTTGGGTAACGCCAGGG
TTTTCCCAGTCACGACGTTGTAAAACGACGGCCAGTGAATTGTAATACGACTCACTATAGGGCTTGGAGC
ACGGGGCGCAAAGAAGCATGACATACGAATGAGACAATTTCAGTTTTCGTATATAATAATTCCATAATCA
TAATTTAATCACTAGTTTTAATTGGTAACATAACCTTAAAAAAGCATCCACTCATTATGCGCTCCACTTT
ACTACTTACTCTGATAACATGAAAAAGTATATGTTTAATACTAGCTAGTTGTTTGTTCCGTTTCCAAGCA
CGCTCTTTCTTCTTTTCAGTCATTTTTAATCCGCATTTACAATAATATTTAGCTATTTTCATATATCATT
CTATACTAGCTCACAATAATTACATATGAGCACGCTTTTTTGTGTTCAAATATTATAAATCTTCGTTAGT
TACCGCTGCTTTTTATAATTATGTATACTTTCTGGTTCCAGGAGACTAATTAAGGAAGATTATTAGAGGC
TTCTTATACGTGCCATATGATTATTTATTTATGTACTGTCATGGTTCATATATAGCGATGTGATACCAAT
ATACCAATCACCAAAGTTATGAGAAAATCACGTAACCAGAGGTGTTGGTACATACATTTTCTGTTAAAAA
TAGTTAAGAGGACTTGTAATCTTTTGTGTTTAACTATTGATAATTTTTTACTTTATTCGGTGAAACAATT
TACGCATGTTTCTGTGTTGTGCTTGTGTTTCTTGTATTCTTCTTGTGTATAGCTTTCCTTATAAGAAAGA
AAAAGAAGAAGATTAATTGATTAGATCGAGAAAGAGAAAGGCCTTTTGAGATAGAAATGGAGAAAGGATG
GATTGAATTTGAAGCATAGAGAATAGCGAACACTCACTGCAAAGTTAGTGGGAAAGTCGCGCGTCATACG
AGGGAGCAACAAAGTGTGGGCTTTTCTTTTACAGTCTCAGAAACTAATGCATGCTCACATTTAAAAAAAA
AAAAAAAAAAAACAATTCTTGTGTTAAATCAAGAGTGGATTAATTATGAGATAATCTAATGTACATTACT
GTTATATGATTATAACTTGACAGACCAAATAATCATCTTAATCAGACCTGATAAAAGAAAAGAGATTAAT
TTCAACAGTGAGAAATTAAAGATAGAAAGTACATATTATTGGTGTAAAAGTTGTTGATTTAATTTAAGGC
AGATGTATTAAGTTAAATATGTAAATGTAGAGGCTGCGGGAAGGGTGACCAGCTGGTCTGACAGGGTACG
CCGGTTGTCGGGAGGAAGAACGCCGCTATTGGCAGAGTCACGCGGGGTAACCGGCTGGCGGCTGTAGCCG
GTCACAGAGTGTATTAATATGGTCGTACAATACTTGTAGAGTGCTTTTTCCTGTGACGGTCCCGTTTATT
CCCCACACCCTCCTCGATTCTTTCACTTAAAAGTGGGGGAAAAAGGTAACCTGACTCTTAGAAAATTTGA
ATACAATTGTGGGTCACCTCATCTCATGTAGTCATGTCTATACAATTATAAATACCTCTCAACAAACCCA
AAATCGAATTATAAGCCTTCTCTAGCTAGAATTTGAAGCAAGACCTGTTCACATTAGTAAAAACAAATAT
ATAGAAAGAGGAAAGATTGAAGCGGAAAACGGGACAAGACGGGTGTGCCGTTGAATGGACACGTATGCCG
GCGCTTATGATAGACAATCAAGAGAAAGAGAGAACTCTTCTGCCGCCTCTCCAGCTACACAGAGATCTGC
CAACGAGGATAAAGCTGCTGATTTACAAAGAGAGGTAGAGAGAGATGGGGGTAGGTTTAGATTTGTGGGT
CATTTCTCTGAGGCTCCTGGTACATCAGCCTTTGGTACTGCTGAACGGCCTGAATTTGAAAGAATATTAA
ATGAGTGTCGGGCCGGTCGACTAAATATGATAATAGTTTATGATGTATCTAGGTTCAGTAGACTCAAAGT
TATGGATGCAATTCCGATCGTGAGCGAGCTACTTGCACTCGGTGTTACTATCGTAAGTACACAAGAAGGT
GTATTCAGGCAGGGTAATGTGATGGACCTTATACACCTTATTATGCGACTCGACGCTAGCCATAAAGAGT
CATCACTGAAGAGTGCTAAAATCTTGGACACCAAGAACCTGCAAAGGGAGCTTGGAGGCTATGTAGGAGG
AAAAGCTCCGTATGGTTTCGAACTCGTGAGTGAGACAAAAGAGATTACCAGAAATGGTAGGATGGTGAAC
GTGGTTATTAATAAGCTAGCTCATAGCACAACCCCTCTCACAGGGCCTTTTGAGTTCGAACCTGACGTTA
TTAGATGGTGGTGGAGAGAGATCAAAACTCACAAACATCTTCCATTTAAGCCAGGTAGCCAGGCTGCTAT
CCACCCTGGATCTATCACTGGGCTTTGTAAAAGGATGGATGCTGACGCAGTGCCAACTCGAGGGGAAACA
ATCGGTAAGAAGACTGCATCTTCCGCTTGGGATCCCGCTACAGTTATGAGAATCCTTCGGGATCCGCGTA
TTGCTGGATTCGCCGCAGAAGTCATTTATAAGAAAAAACCTGATGGTACTCCTACTACAAAAATCGAAGG
TTATAGGATCCAAAGGGATCCTATTACTTTGCGTCCAGTTGAATTAGACTGTGGACCGATCATCGAACCT
GCCGAGTGGTACGAGTTGCAGGCCTGGCTTGATGGTAGAGGGCGTGGAAAGGGTTTATCTCGGGGACAGG
CAATTTTGTCAGCAATGGATAAGCTTTATTGTGAGTGTGGGGCTGTTATGACATCAAAACGTGGAGAAGA
GTCAATCAAGGATTCTTACAGGTGCAGACGTCGTAAAGTGGTGGACCCTTCTGCTCCAGGACAGCATGAG
GGTACATGCAACGTTTCTATGGCTGCTCTTGATAAATTTGTGGCCGAACGTATTTTCAACAAGATTAGAC
ACGCTGAAGGGGATGAGGAAACTTTAGCTCTTCTTTGGGAGGCTGCCCGGCGTTTTGGTAAGCTAACAGA
GGCACCAGAAAAAAGTGGCGAAAGAGCTAATTTGGTAGCCGAAAGAGCAGACGCCTTGAATGCATTGGAA
GAACTTTACGAAGATAGGGCTGCCGGAGCATATGATGGACCAGTTGGTCGGAAGCATTTCAGGAAGCAAC
AAGCTGCACTAACTTTGAGACAGCAAGGCGCAGAGGAGCGACTCGCAGAGCTTGAGGCCGCCGAGGCCCC
AAAGCTTCCACTCGATCAATGGTTTCCTGAGGATGCCGACGCTGATCCTACAGGTCCAAAGAGCTGGTGG
GGAAGAGCTAGCGTAGACGATAAGAGAGTGTTTGTGGGTCTATTTGTTGACAAGATTGTAGTTACTAAGT
CCACTACGGGTCGAGGACAGGGCACTCCCATCGAAAAGAGAGCCAGTATTACCTGGGCAAAGCCTCCAAC
CGATGATGATGAAGACGATGCACAAGATGGTACCGAGGATGTGGCAGCACCAAAAAAAAAGAGGAAGGTG
TAAGCTTAGAGACTCTTATCAAGAATCCCATCTCTTGCTTGCTTTTTTTTGTTGTCTTCCCTTTGATAGG
GTTTGTTTTTCTTGTTTCAGTGACTTTCTATGTTAAAAGATAATGTCAGTAAAAGGATTTGGTTTTCTAT
TATTCTGAATCGATTACGGAAGATTCTTGCTTAATTCCAATCTATACAAGTATCGTGAAATAATGACCGT
TTATGTGATTAGGAGACGTGTTTCATTAATAAAATATAAGATCAATACATTGTTAGTAGTGATAAACTAT
GTACAAATTGTATTGATTGTAAAAGAAACACAATAGGTTCCTTTTTTCTACAATATATTGTGACAGACTC
TCTGTTTTAACGAATGAATTAAATTTGTCAACGAAAAAATTAAAGAATGATGTGATCACTTTGCACCTTG
GTTCATCTTCAGAGGCTTCTGCATGTTCCATGCATTGAGGCTCTCTACGGTCACAGGTTGTGAGCCGTTG
TTAAAGACAAACAAATGGCTTCATGAATAATCTTTGCGTACACCTAAATTTTATAGTGAAAAATACATAA
TTTTAAAACTTTACTTTTGTAGAGATGCCTAAAAAAAAATGGTTTACCACATGGACATTGTTATTTGTTC
AGATCTCCAACGTATAGCAATATTTGTGATTTATAGATATGTAATTTGGTGTTCAAAGAATGTGTAGAAC
AATTATTCTTATGGGTATGCCAAGAAAAGTTATATAACTTTATTCTATACTGCTTTCACGTTAAATAATG
TAACATTATTAATGTTGTCCTTTTACTTTTCCTTGAATTGATTTGGGAAGAAGACTATTGGCTTCCTTAT
CACATCAAAAAGTCTATGAGTAAGTGAAACATTGGCTGGCTTTTGCTTCATTCCTTTGTCTCTGTCTTCA
TGTGAACAAGTTTGCAGAAATTTGTGGTTTCTTTTTTTACTTTCTTTTGTCTAATACACACACTCTCACC
ACTATTATAAAGAAAATCCATAGATCCCGGTCGTGCGTACTGCCACTTTGCTTTCCACCCGACAATGATT
TGGGAGATGTTTTGTTTTGTGTCATACATCTACCAAAAAAGTCTTAATCATTGTTCATCAAAAGAGCGCC
CAAGGGCTCTTTCGTCTTCTTACCACACGCACACTAGTTCGAGAGGGTTTTTAAGGAGCTCTTAAGCCTT
TCTTGATGACTCATACCACGAACAAGAACCAATCTTGTCACCCATATAATCTCCGTATTCAGAGAATTGA
AGAGTTCTTGATCACTACTGTTGTATCAAAAAGGAACTCTAAGAACTAAGATTGAAAATGAGAGCCCTGG
TAGTCATCCGCCTGTCCCGCGTCACCGATGCTACGACTTCACCGGAGCGTCAGCTGGAGTCTTGCCAGCA
GCTCTGCGCCCAGCGCGGCTGGGACGTCGTCGGGGTAGCGGAGGATCTGGACGTCTCCGGGGCGGTCGAT
CCGTTCGACCGGAAGCGCAGACCGAACCTGGCCCGGTGGCTAGCGTTCGAGGAGCAACCGTTTGACGTGA
TCGTGGCGTACCGGGTAGATCGGTTGACCCGATCGATCCGGCATCTTCAGCAGCTGGTCCACTGGGCCGA
GGACCACAAGAAGCTGGTCGTCTCCGCGACCGAAGCGCACTTCGATACGACGACGCCGTTTGCGGCGGTC
GTCATCGCGCTTATGGGAACGGTGGCGCAGATGGAATTAGAAGCGATCAAAGAGCGGAACCGTTCGGCTG
CGCATTTCAATATCCGCGCCGGGAAATACCGAGGATCCCTGCCGCCGTGGGGATACCTGCCTACGCGCGT
GGACGGGGAGTGGCGGCTGGTGCCGGACCCTGTGCAGCGAGAGCGCATCCTCGAGGTGTATCACCGCGTC
GTCGACAACCACGAGCCGCTGCATCTGGTGGCCCACGACCTGAACCGGCGTGGTGTCCTGTCGCCGAAGG
ACTACTTCGCGCAGCTGCAAGGCCGCGAGCCGCAGGGCCGGGAGTGGTCGGCTACCGCGCTGAAGCGATC
GATGATCTCCGGGGCGATGCTCGGGTACGCGACTCTGAACGGTAAGACCGTCCGAGACGACGACGGAGCC
CCGCTGGTGCGGGCTGAGCCGATCCTGACCCGTGAGCAGCTGGAGGCGCTGCGCGCCGAGCTCGTGAAGA
CCTCCCGGGCGAAGCCCGCGGTGTCTACCCCGTCGCTGCTGCTGCGGGTGTTGTTCTGCGCGGTGTGCGG
GGAGCCCGCGTACAAGTTCGCCGGGGGAGGACGTAAGCACCCGCGCTACCGCTGCCGCTCGATGGGGTTC
CCGAAGCACTGCGGGAACGGCACGGTGGCGATGGCCGAGTGGGACGCGTTCTGCGAGGAGCAGGTACTGG
ATCTGCTCGGGGACGCGGAGCGTCTGGAGAAAGTCTGGGTAGCGGGCTCGGACTCCGCGGTCGAACTCGC
GGAGGTGAACGCGGAGCTGGTGGACCTGACGTCGCTGATCGGCTCCCCGGCCTACCGGGCGGGCTCTCCG
CAGCGAGAAGCACTGGATGCCCGTATTGCGGCGCTGGCCGCGCGGCAAGAGGAGCTGGAGGGCCTGGAGG
CTCGCCCGTCTGGCTGGGAGTGGCGCGAAACCGGGCAGCGGTTCGGGGACTGGTGGCGGGAGCAGGACAC
CGCGGCAAAGAACACCTGGCTTCGGTCGATGAACGTTCGGCTGACGTTCGACGTCCGCGGCGGGCTGACT
CGCACGATCGACTTCGGGGATCTTCAGGAGTACGAGCAGCATCTCAGGCTCGGCAGCGTGGTCGAACGGC
TACACACCGGGATGTCGTAATAAGCTTAGTACTATACTACAACATTTCCATATTTTTTTTAGATTGTTAG
CTAATTTCCCCTGGAGATAATTGTAAATTGTTTCAATGAGAGGAATATACAATACATAGATCGTAATTGA
TCAATGCGTATTTGCATGTTGGTAATCTCGTCTCTGTTATGCTTAAGAAGTTCAATGTTTCGTTTCATGT
AAAACTTTGGTGGTTTGTGTTTTGGGGCCTTGTATAATCCCTGATGAATAAGTGTTCTACTATGTTTCCG
TTCCTGTTATCTCTTTCTTTCTAATGACAAGTCGAACTTCTTCTTTATCATCGCTTCGTTTTTATTATCT
GTGCTTCTTTTGTTTAATACGCCTGCAAAGTGACTCGACTCTGTTTAGTGCAGTTCTGCGAAACTTGTAA
ATAGTCCAATTGTTGGCCTCTAGTAATAGATGTAGCGAAAGTGTTGAGCTGTTGGGTTCTAAGGATGGCT
TGAACATGTTAATCTTTTAGGTTCTGAGTATGATGAACATTCGTTGTTGCTAAGAAATGCCTGTAATGTC
CCACAAATGTAGAAAATGGTTCGTACCTTTGTCCAAGCATTGATATGTCTGATGAGAGGAAACTGCAAGA
TACTGAGCTTGGTTTAACGAAGGAGAGGCAGTTTCTTCCTTCCAAAGCATTTCATTTGACAATGCCTTGA
TCATCTTAAGTAGAGTTTCTGTTGTGGAAAGTTTGAAACTTTGAAGAAACGACTCTCAAGTAAATTGATG
ATCACAAGTGAAAGTGTATGTTCGCT
Features (pLannotate 1.2.2; 16 found; start..end, strand, type, name):
     44..68      +  misc_feature   RB T-DNA repeat: right border repeat from nopaline C58 T-DNA
    159..747     -  rep_origin     ori: high-copy-number ColE1/pMB1/pBR322/pUC origin of replication
   2106..2175    +  ncRNA          RNA-OUT: Accession: RF00240 - RNA-OUT
   2256..3071    -  CDS            KanR: aminoglycoside phosphotransferase; aph(3')-Ia; confers resistance to kanamycin in bacteria or G418 (Geneticin®) in eukaryotes
   3256..3357    +  CDS            TRA2_ECOLX (fragment): Protein predicted: Swiss-Prot protein existence level 4. Required for transposition of transposon Tn903. From Escherichia coli.
   3362..3797    +  rep_origin     pSa ori: origin of replication from bacterial plasmid pSa
   3924..3946    +  misc_feature   LB T-DNA repeat: left border repeat from nopaline C58 T-DNA (truncated)
   3954..4130    -  polyA_signal   CaMV poly(A) signal: cauliflower mosaic virus polyadenylation signal
   4180..4344    -  CDS            yokD (fragment): YOKD_BACSU - Experimental evidence at protein level: Swiss-Prot protein existence level 1. May contribute to antibiotic resistance. From Bacillus subtilis (strain 168).
   4365..5387    -  CDS            hph: KHYB_ECOLX - Experimental evidence at protein level: Swiss-Prot protein existence level 1. The aminoglycoside phosphotransferases achieve inactivation of their antibiotic substrates by phosphorylation. Only phosphorylates hygromycin and closely related compounds such as demethyl analogs and destomycin. From Escherichia coli.
   5407..5752    -  promoter       CaMV 35S promoter: strong constitutive promoter from cauliflower mosaic virus
   5409..5455    -  promoter       minimal CaMV 35S promoter: minimal 35S promoter from cauliflower mosaic virus
   5833..5990    -  CDS            lacZα (fragment): LacZα fragment of β-galactosidase; lacZ fragment
   5993..6011    +  promoter       T7 promoter: promoter for bacteriophage T7 RNA polymerase
   9871..9969    -  CDS            INV1 (fragment): INV1_DAUCA - Experimental evidence at protein level: Swiss-Prot protein existence level 1. May play an important role in phloem unloading and in stress response. From Daucus carota (Wild carrot).
  10388..10405   -  misc_feature   CEN/ARS (fragment): S. cerevisiae CEN6 centromere fused to an autonomously replicating sequence
