[The description below was written by a language model from this plasmid's Addgene catalogue record and pLannotate feature annotations shown in this document.]
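Description:
L1PB26- pAHP6--PhiC31-NLS-tUBQ1 + pGATA23--Bxb1-SAUR-tUBQ10 is a plant expression binary vector built by Golden Gate assembly in the pGII-L1-Rep backbone, a pGreenII-style T-DNA plasmid of about 13 kb in total. In bacteria it is maintained as a high-copy plasmid through a ColE1/pUC-type origin and selected with kanamycin via an aph(3')-Ia gene. It also carries the pSa origin, which in pGreen-type systems supports replication in Agrobacterium when the replication function is supplied in trans. Nopaline-type right and left border repeats delimit the region transferred into the plant genome. Within it, a hygromycin phosphotransferase (hph) gene driven by the CaMV 35S promoter and terminated by the CaMV poly(A) signal provides plant selection.

The roughly 8.3 kb synthetic insert comprises two transcription units, each expressing a serine integrase. According to the construct name, PhiC31 fused to a nuclear localisation signal is placed under the AHP6 promoter with a UBQ1 terminator, and Bxb1 carrying an element labelled SAUR is placed under the GATA23 promoter with a UBQ10 terminator. The record does not explain the SAUR element or state the species of origin of the promoters. The automated annotation did not identify the integrase genes, promoters or terminators. The few short hits it reports in that region (fragments of INV1 and CEN/ARS) are probably incidental matches, as are the lacZα and T7 remnants near the cloning junction. Serine integrases catalyse irreversible recombination between their attachment sites, so two orthogonal integrases under distinct promoters suggest use with a separate integrase-responsive target or reporter to record or gate promoter activity in plants. The record does not state the intended application.
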