Addgene plasmid #219701: L1PB26- pAHP6--PhiC31-NLS-tUBQ1 + pGATA23--Bxb1-SAUR-tUBQ10
Depositing lab: Jennifer Nemhauser.
Backbone
  Vector backbone: pGII-L1-Rep
  Backbone size w/o insert (bp): 4708
  Vector type: Plant Expression
  Selectable markers: Hygromycin
Growth in bacteria
  Bacterial resistance: Kanamycin, 50 μg/mL
  Growth temperature: 37°C
  Growth strain: DH5alpha
  Copy number: High Copy
Gene/Insert
  Gene/Insert name: pAHP6::PhiC31-NLS:tUBQ1 + pGATA23::Bxb1-SAUR:tUBQ10
  Species: Synthetic
  Insert size (bp): 8341
  Cloning method: Golden Gate
Terms and licenses: Academic/Nonprofit Terms; Industry Terms: Not Available to Industry
How to cite: L1PB26- pAHP6--PhiC31-NLS-tUBQ1 + pGATA23--Bxb1-SAUR-tUBQ10 was a gift from Jennifer Nemhauser (Addgene plasmid # 219701 ; http://n2t.net/addgene:219701 ; RRID:Addgene_219701)
